Addgene plasmid #132249: pDONR221_SLCO5A1
Purpose: Gateway entry clone with codon-optimized ORF sequence for subcloning into custom expression vectors
Depositing lab: RESOLUTE Consortium & Giulio Superti-Furga. Depositing organization: CeMM Research Center for Molecular Medicine. Publication: The RESOLUTE consortium: unlocking SLC transporters for drug discovery. Superti-Furga G, Lackner D, Wiedmer T, Ingles-Prieto A, Barbosa B, Girardi E, Goldmann U, Gurtl B, Klavins K, Klimek C, Lindinger S, Lineiro-Retes E, Muller AC, Onstein S, Redinger G, Reil D, Sedlyarov V, Wolf G, Crawford M, Everley R, ... Steppan CM. Nat Rev Drug Discov. 2020 Jul;19(7):429-430. doi: 10.1038/d41573-020-00056-6. PubMed 32265506.
Backbone
  Vector backbone: pDONR221
  Backbone manufacturer: Thermo Fisher Scientific
  Backbone size w/o insert (bp): 2550
  Vector type: Mammalian Expression
Growth in bacteria
  Bacterial resistance: Kanamycin, 50 μg/mL
  Growth temperature: 37°C
  Growth strain: Stbl3
  Copy number: High Copy
Gene/Insert
  Gene/Insert name: SLCO5A1 (alt name: OATPRP4, OATP-J, OATP5A1, SLC21A15)
  Species: H. sapiens (human)
  Insert size (bp): 2544
  Entrez Gene: SLCO5A1 (a.k.a. OATP-J, OATP-RP4, OATP5A1, OATPJ, OATPRP4, SLC21A15)
  Cloning method: Gateway Cloning
  Sequencing primers: 5′ M13-fwd; 3′ M13-rev
Terms and licenses: Academic/Nonprofit Terms; Industry Terms
Depositor comments: For more information on the full Resolute plasmid collection, please see www.addgene.org/depositor-collections/re-solute/. Please provide your feedback on this plasmid to the RESOLUTE consortium by filling out their RESOLUTE repository feedback form: https://forms.office.com/Pages/ResponsePage.aspx?id=0e05yklzmkS7rjFGQL4N7z4feCLQvEJAmVcOCM_u885UN1JJRko0Ukg4TVQwNTZLOUxPQVJWT1NHUCQlQCN0PWcu
How to cite: pDONR221_SLCO5A1 was a gift from RESOLUTE Consortium & Giulio Superti-Furga (Addgene plasmid # 132249 ; http://n2t.net/addgene:132249 ; RRID:Addgene_132249)
