[The description below was written by a language model from this plasmid's Addgene catalogue record and pLannotate feature annotations shown in this document.]
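Description:
pDONR221_SLCO5A1 is a Gateway entry clone built on the pDONR221 backbone (Thermo Fisher Scientific) that carries a codon-optimized open reading frame for human SLCO5A1, a solute carrier organic anion transporter family member also known as OATP5A1, OATP-J, OATPRP4 or SLC21A15. The sequenced plasmid is about 5.1 kb, with the roughly 2.5 kb ORF making up half of it. It is maintained in E. coli through a high-copy ColE1/pUC-type origin and selected with kanamycin via the aph(3')-Ia resistance gene.

The SLCO5A1 coding sequence sits between attL1 and attL2 sites, the recombination sites recognised in the Gateway LR reaction, so the ORF can be transferred directionally into any attR-containing destination vector. Although the catalogue lists the vector type as mammalian expression, the feature table shows no eukaryotic promoter, polyadenylation signal, tag or reporter around the insert. Expression therefore depends on the destination vector chosen, consistent with the stated purpose of subcloning into custom expression vectors. Upstream of attL1 lie the rrnB T1 and T2 terminators, which insulate the cassette from read-through transcription in bacteria. A T7 promoter lies just beyond attL2, oriented back towards the insert. Short lacI and lacZα fragments are annotated as backbone remnants rather than functional genes, and M13 forward and reverse primer sites flank the cassette for sequence verification.

The clone belongs to the RESOLUTE consortium's plasmid collection, a resource for studying SLC transporters in the context of drug discovery. It serves as a source of the SLCO5A1 ORF for building expression constructs.
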