Features (pLannotate 1.2.2; 10 found; start..end, strand, type, name):
    121..213     +  CDS            lacI (fragment): lac repressor; lacI; The lac repressor binds to the lac operator to inhibit transcription in E. coli. This inhibition can be relieved by adding lactose or isopropyl-β-D-thiogalactopyranoside (IPTG).
    268..295     -  terminator     rrnB T2 terminator: transcription terminator T2 from the E. coli rrnB gene
    427..470     +  terminator     rrnB T1 terminator: Escherichia coli rrnB; transcription terminator T1 from the E. coli rrnB gene
    517..553     -  CDS            lacZα (fragment): LacZα fragment of β-galactosidase; lacZ fragment
    569..668     +  protein_bind   attL1: mutant version of attL; recombination site for the Gateway® LR reaction LR Clonase™
    674..3217    +  CDS            SLCO5A1: SO5A1_HUMAN - Also known as OATP5A1, SLC21A15. Experimental evidence at transcript level: Swiss-Prot protein existence level 2. From Homo sapiens (Human).
   3219..3318    -  protein_bind   attL2: mutant version of attL; recombination site for the Gateway® LR reaction LR Clonase™
   3336..3354    -  promoter       T7 promoter: promoter for bacteriophage T7 RNA polymerase
   3488..4297    +  CDS            KanR: aminoglycoside phosphotransferase; aph(3')-Ia; confers resistance to kanamycin in bacteria or G418 (Geneticin®) in eukaryotes
   4444..5032    +  rep_origin     ori: high-copy-number ColE1/pMB1/pBR322/pUC origin of replication
>Addgene plasmid #132249 | pDONR221_SLCO5A1 | addgene full sequence | sequence record 263911 | Addgene NGS Result
CTTTCCTGCGTTATCCCCTGATTCTGTGGATAACCGTATTACCGCCTTTGAGTGAGCTGATACCGCTCGC
CGCAGCCGAACGACCGAGCGCAGCGAGTCAGTGAGCGAGGAAGCGGAAGAGCGCCCAATACGCAAACCGC
CTCTCCCCGCGCGTTGGCCGATTCATTAATGCAGCTGGCACGACAGGTTTCCCGACTGGAAAGCGGGCAG
TGAGCGCAACGCAATTAATACGCGTACCGCTAGCCAGGAAGAGTTTGTAGAAACGCAAAAAGGCCATCCG
TCAGGATGGCCTTCTGCTTAGTTTGATGCCTGGCAGTTTATGGCGGGCGTCCTGCCCGCCACCCTCCGGG
CCGTTGCTTCACAACGTTCAAATCCGCTCCCGGCGGATTTGTCCTACTCAGGAGAGCGTTCACCGACAAA
CAACAGATAAAACGAAAGGCCCAGTCTTCCGACTGAGCCTTTCGTTTTATTTGATGCCTGGCAGTTCCCT
ACTCTCGCGTTAACGCTAGCATGGATGTTTTCCCAGTCACGACGTTGTAAAACGACGGCCAGTCTTAAGC
TCGGGCCCCAAATAATGATTTTATTTTGACTGATAGTGACCTGTTCGTTGCAACACATTGATGAGCAATG
CTTTTTTATAATGCCAACTTTGTACAAAAAAGCAGGCTCCACCATGGATGAGGGCACCGGCCTGCAGCCA
GGAGCAGGAGAGCAGCTGGAGGCACCAGCAACCGCCGAGGCAGTGCAGGAGCGGTGCGAGCCTGAGACAC
TGAGATCTAAGAGCCTGCCAGTGCTGAGCTCCGCCAGCTGCAGGCCATCCCTGTCTCCTACCTCCGGCGA
TGCCAATCCTGCCTTCGGCTGCGTGGACTCTAGCGGCCACCAGGAGCTGAAGCAGGGACCTAACCCACTG
GCACCAAGCCCTTCCGCCCCATCTACCAGCGCCGGACTGGGCGATTGTAATCACAGGGTGGACCTGTCTA
AGACATTCAGCGTGTCCTCTGCCCTGGCCATGCTGCAGGAGCGGAGATGCCTGTACGTGGTGCTGACCGA
TTCCCGCTGTTTTCTGGTGTGCATGTGCTTCCTGACCTTCATCCAGGCCCTGATGGTGAGCGGCTACCTG
AGCTCCGTGATCACCACAATCGAGAGGCGCTATTCCCTGAAGTCTAGCGAGAGCGGCCTGCTGGTGTCCT
GCTTCGACATCGGCAACCTGGTGGTGGTGGTGTTTGTGAGCTACTTCGGAGGAAGAGGCCGGAGACCACT
GTGGCTGGCAGTGGGAGGACTGCTGATCGCCTTTGGCGCCGCCCTGTTCGCACTGCCACACTTTATCTCC
CCCCCTTATCAGATCCAGGAGCTGAACGCCTCTGCCCCAAATGATGGACTGTGCCAGGGAGGAAATTCTA
CCGCCACACTGGAGCCACCAGCATGTCCAAAGGACAGCGGAGGAAACAATCACTGGGTGTATGTGGCCCT
GTTCATCTGCGCCCAGATCCTGATCGGCATGGGCTCCACCCCTATCTACACACTGGGCCCAACCTATCTG
GACGATAACGTGAAGAAGGAGAATTCCTCTCTGTACCTGGCCATCATGTATGTGATGGGCGCCCTGGGAC
CAGCAGTGGGATACCTGCTGGGCGGCCTGCTGATCGGCTTTTATGTGGATCCTAGGAACCCAGTGCACCT
GGATCAGAATGACCCTCGCTTCATCGGCAACTGGTGGAGCGGCTTTCTGCTGTGCGCCATCGCCATGTTT
CTGGTCATCTTCCCAATGTTCACCTTTCCCAAGAAGCTGCCTCCAAGGCACAAGAAGAAGAAGAAGAAGA
AGTTCAGCGTGGATGCCGTGAGCGACGATGACGTGCTGAAGGAGAAGAGCAACAATTCCGAGCAGGCCGA
CAAGAAGGTGAGCTCCATGGGCTTTGGCAAGGATGTGCGCGACCTGCCTAGGGCAGCCGTGAGAATCCTG
TCTAACATGACCTTCCTGTTCGTGAGCCTGTCTTACACAGCCGAGAGCGCCATCGTGACAGCCTTTATCA
CCTTCATCCCAAAGTTCATCGAGTCCCAGTTTGGCATCCCCGCCTCTAATGCCAGCATCTACACCGGCGT
GATCATCGTGCCAAGCGCCGGAGTGGGAATCGTGCTGGGCGGCTATATCATCAAGAAGCTGAAGCTGGGA
GCAAGGGAGTCCGCCAAGCTGGCCATGATCTGCTCCGGCGTGTCTCTGCTGTGCTTTTCTACCCTGTTCA
TCGTGGGCTGCGAGAGCATCAACCTGGGCGGCATCAATATCCCTTACACCACAGGCCCAAGCCTGACAAT
GCCCCACCGCAACCTGACCGGCTCCTGCAACGTGAATTGCGGCTGTAAGATCCACGAGTACGAGCCCGTG
TGCGGATCCGACGGAATCACCTATTTCAATCCATGCCTGGCAGGATGCGTGAACTCCGGAAATCTGTCTA
CAGGCATCCGGAACTATACCGAGTGCACATGCGTGCAGTCCAGACAGGTCATCACCCCCCCTACAGTGGG
CCAGAGGTCTCAGCTGCGCGTGGTCATCGTGAAGACCTACCTGAACGAGAATGGCTATGCCGTGAGCGGC
AAGTGCAAGCGGACCTGTAACACACTGATCCCCTTCCTGGTGTTCCTGTTTATCGTGACCTTTATCACAG
CATGCGCACAGCCAAGCGCCATCATCGTGACACTGAGGTCCGTGGAGGATGAGGAGCGCCCTTTCGCCCT
GGGCATGCAGTTTGTGCTGCTGCGGACACTGGCCTACATCCCAACCCCCATCTATTTCGGCGCCGTGATC
GACACCACATGTATGCTGTGGCAGCAGGAGTGCGGAGTGCAGGGATCTTGTTGGGAGTACAACGTGACCA
GCTTCAGATTCGTGTACTTCGGACTGGCAGCAGGCCTGAAGTTTGTGGGCTTCATCTTTATCTTCCTGGC
CTGGTACAGCATCAAGTATAAGGAGGATGGACTGCAGAGGCGCCGGCAGCGGGAGTTCCCCCTGAGCACC
GTGTCCGAGAGAGTGGGACACCCAGACAATGCCAGAACAAGGTCCTGCCCTGCCTTCTCTACCCAGGGCG
AGTTTCACGAGGAGACAGGCCTGCAGAAGGGCATCCAGTGTGCCGCCCAGACATACCCTGGCCCATTTCC
AGAGGCAATCTCTAGCTCCGCCGACCCAGGCCTGGAGGAGTCCCCTGCCGCCCTGGAGCCACCCTCTGAC
CCAGCTTTCTTGTACAAAGTTGGCATTATAAGAAAGCATTGCTTATCAATTTGTTGCAACGAACAGGTCA
CTATCAGTCAAAATAAAATCATTATTTGCCATCCAGCTGATATCCCCTATAGTGAGTCGTATTACATGGT
CATAGCTGTTTCCTGGCAGCTCTGGCCCGTGTCTCAAAATCTCTGATGTTACATTGCACAAGATAAAAAT
ATATCATCATGAACAATAAAACTGTCTGCTTACATAAACAGTAATACAAGGGGTGTTATGAGCCATATTC
AACGGGAAACGTCGAGGCCGCGATTAAATTCCAACATGGATGCTGATTTATATGGGTATAAATGGGCTCG
CGATAATGTCGGGCAATCAGGTGCGACAATCTATCGCTTGTATGGGAAGCCCGATGCGCCAGAGTTGTTT
CTGAAACATGGCAAAGGTAGCGTTGCCAATGATGTTACAGATGAGATGGTCAGACTAAACTGGCTGACGG
AATTTATGCCTCTTCCGACCATCAAGCATTTTATCCGTACTCCTGATGATGCATGGTTACTCACCACTGC
GATCCCCGGAAAAACAGCATTCCAGGTATTAGAAGAATATCCTGATTCAGGTGAAAATATTGTTGATGCG
CTGGCAGTGTTCCTGCGCCGGTTGCATTCGATTCCTGTTTGTAATTGTCCTTTTAACAGCGATCGCGTAT
TTCGTCTCGCTCAGGCGCAATCACGAATGAATAACGGTTTGGTTGATGCGAGTGATTTTGATGACGAGCG
TAATGGCTGGCCTGTTGAACAAGTCTGGAAAGAAATGCATAAACTTTTGCCATTCTCACCGGATTCAGTC
GTCACTCATGGTGATTTCTCACTTGATAACCTTATTTTTGACGAGGGGAAATTAATAGGTTGTATTGATG
TTGGACGAGTCGGAATCGCAGACCGATACCAGGATCTTGCCATCCTATGGAACTGCCTCGGTGAGTTTTC
TCCTTCATTACAGAAACGGCTTTTTCAAAAATATGGTATTGATAATCCTGATATGAATAAATTGCAGTTT
CATTTGATGCTCGATGAGTTTTTCTAATCAGAATTGGTTAATTGGTTGTAACACTGGCAGAGCATTACGC
TGACTTGACGGGACGGCGCAAGCTCATGACCAAAATCCCTTAACGTGAGTTACGCGTCGTTCCACTGAGC
GTCAGACCCCGTAGAAAAGATCAAAGGATCTTCTTGAGATCCTTTTTTTCTGCGCGTAATCTGCTGCTTG
CAAACAAAAAAACCACCGCTACCAGCGGTGGTTTGTTTGCCGGATCAAGAGCTACCAACTCTTTTTCCGA
AGGTAACTGGCTTCAGCAGAGCGCAGATACCAAATACTGTTCTTCTAGTGTAGCCGTAGTTAGGCCACCA
CTTCAAGAACTCTGTAGCACCGCCTACATACCTCGCTCTGCTAATCCTGTTACCAGTGGCTGCTGCCAGT
GGCGATAAGTCGTGTCTTACCGGGTTGGACTCAAGACGATAGTTACCGGATAAGGCGCAGCGGTCGGGCT
GAACGGGGGGTTCGTGCACACAGCCCAGCTTGGAGCGAACGACCTACACCGAACTGAGATACCTACAGCG
TGAGCTATGAGAAAGCGCCACGCTTCCCGAAGGGAGAAAGGCGGACAGGTATCCGGTAAGCGGCAGGGTC
GGAACAGGAGAGCGCACGAGGGAGCTTCCAGGGGGAAACGCCTGGTATCTTTATAGTCCTGTCGGGTTTC
GCCACCTCTGACTTGAGCGTCGATTTTTGTGATGCTCGTCAGGGGGGCGGAGCCTATGGAAAAACGCCAG
CAACGCGGCCTTTTTACGGTTCCTGGCCTTTTGCTGGCCTTTTGCTCACATGTT
