>Addgene plasmid #132249 | pDONR221_SLCO5A1 | depositor partial sequence | sequence record 253898 | Codon-optimized ORF of SLCO5A1
ATGGATGAGGGCACCGGCCTGCAGCCAGGAGCAGGAGAGCAGCTGGAGGCACCAGCAACCGCCGAGGCAG
TGCAGGAGCGGTGCGAGCCTGAGACACTGAGATCTAAGAGCCTGCCAGTGCTGAGCTCCGCCAGCTGCAG
GCCATCCCTGTCTCCTACCTCCGGCGATGCCAATCCTGCCTTCGGCTGCGTGGACTCTAGCGGCCACCAG
GAGCTGAAGCAGGGACCTAACCCACTGGCACCAAGCCCTTCCGCCCCATCTACCAGCGCCGGACTGGGCG
ATTGTAATCACAGGGTGGACCTGTCTAAGACATTCAGCGTGTCCTCTGCCCTGGCCATGCTGCAGGAGCG
GAGATGCCTGTACGTGGTGCTGACCGATTCCCGCTGTTTTCTGGTGTGCATGTGCTTCCTGACCTTCATC
CAGGCCCTGATGGTGAGCGGCTACCTGAGCTCCGTGATCACCACAATCGAGAGGCGCTATTCCCTGAAGT
CTAGCGAGAGCGGCCTGCTGGTGTCCTGCTTCGACATCGGCAACCTGGTGGTGGTGGTGTTTGTGAGCTA
CTTCGGAGGAAGAGGCCGGAGACCACTGTGGCTGGCAGTGGGAGGACTGCTGATCGCCTTTGGCGCCGCC
CTGTTCGCACTGCCACACTTTATCTCCCCCCCTTATCAGATCCAGGAGCTGAACGCCTCTGCCCCAAATG
ATGGACTGTGCCAGGGAGGAAATTCTACCGCCACACTGGAGCCACCAGCATGTCCAAAGGACAGCGGAGG
AAACAATCACTGGGTGTATGTGGCCCTGTTCATCTGCGCCCAGATCCTGATCGGCATGGGCTCCACCCCT
ATCTACACACTGGGCCCAACCTATCTGGACGATAACGTGAAGAAGGAGAATTCCTCTCTGTACCTGGCCA
TCATGTATGTGATGGGCGCCCTGGGACCAGCAGTGGGATACCTGCTGGGCGGCCTGCTGATCGGCTTTTA
TGTGGATCCTAGGAACCCAGTGCACCTGGATCAGAATGACCCTCGCTTCATCGGCAACTGGTGGAGCGGC
TTTCTGCTGTGCGCCATCGCCATGTTTCTGGTCATCTTCCCAATGTTCACCTTTCCCAAGAAGCTGCCTC
CAAGGCACAAGAAGAAGAAGAAGAAGAAGTTCAGCGTGGATGCCGTGAGCGACGATGACGTGCTGAAGGA
GAAGAGCAACAATTCCGAGCAGGCCGACAAGAAGGTGAGCTCCATGGGCTTTGGCAAGGATGTGCGCGAC
CTGCCTAGGGCAGCCGTGAGAATCCTGTCTAACATGACCTTCCTGTTCGTGAGCCTGTCTTACACAGCCG
AGAGCGCCATCGTGACAGCCTTTATCACCTTCATCCCAAAGTTCATCGAGTCCCAGTTTGGCATCCCCGC
CTCTAATGCCAGCATCTACACCGGCGTGATCATCGTGCCAAGCGCCGGAGTGGGAATCGTGCTGGGCGGC
TATATCATCAAGAAGCTGAAGCTGGGAGCAAGGGAGTCCGCCAAGCTGGCCATGATCTGCTCCGGCGTGT
CTCTGCTGTGCTTTTCTACCCTGTTCATCGTGGGCTGCGAGAGCATCAACCTGGGCGGCATCAATATCCC
TTACACCACAGGCCCAAGCCTGACAATGCCCCACCGCAACCTGACCGGCTCCTGCAACGTGAATTGCGGC
TGTAAGATCCACGAGTACGAGCCCGTGTGCGGATCCGACGGAATCACCTATTTCAATCCATGCCTGGCAG
GATGCGTGAACTCCGGAAATCTGTCTACAGGCATCCGGAACTATACCGAGTGCACATGCGTGCAGTCCAG
ACAGGTCATCACCCCCCCTACAGTGGGCCAGAGGTCTCAGCTGCGCGTGGTCATCGTGAAGACCTACCTG
AACGAGAATGGCTATGCCGTGAGCGGCAAGTGCAAGCGGACCTGTAACACACTGATCCCCTTCCTGGTGT
TCCTGTTTATCGTGACCTTTATCACAGCATGCGCACAGCCAAGCGCCATCATCGTGACACTGAGGTCCGT
GGAGGATGAGGAGCGCCCTTTCGCCCTGGGCATGCAGTTTGTGCTGCTGCGGACACTGGCCTACATCCCA
ACCCCCATCTATTTCGGCGCCGTGATCGACACCACATGTATGCTGTGGCAGCAGGAGTGCGGAGTGCAGG
GATCTTGTTGGGAGTACAACGTGACCAGCTTCAGATTCGTGTACTTCGGACTGGCAGCAGGCCTGAAGTT
TGTGGGCTTCATCTTTATCTTCCTGGCCTGGTACAGCATCAAGTATAAGGAGGATGGACTGCAGAGGCGC
CGGCAGCGGGAGTTCCCCCTGAGCACCGTGTCCGAGAGAGTGGGACACCCAGACAATGCCAGAACAAGGT
CCTGCCCTGCCTTCTCTACCCAGGGCGAGTTTCACGAGGAGACAGGCCTGCAGAAGGGCATCCAGTGTGC
CGCCCAGACATACCCTGGCCCATTTCCAGAGGCAATCTCTAGCTCCGCCGACCCAGGCCTGGAGGAGTCC
CCTGCCGCCCTGGAGCCACCCTCT
